>Addgene plasmid #146592 | pCIneo-lambdaN-HA-HsTNRC6C_1248-1690-delDUFMID2Cter_I | depositor full sequence | sequence record 289038 | Full Sequence
TCAATATTGGCCATTAGCCATATTATTCATTGGTTATATAGCATAAATCAATATTGGCTATTGGCCATTG
CATACGTTGTATCTATATCATAATATGTACATTTATATTGGCTCATGTCCAATATGACCGCCATGTTGGC
ATTGATTATTGACTAGTTATTAATAGTAATCAATTACGGGGTCATTAGTTCATAGCCCATATATGGAGTT
CCGCGTTACATAACTTACGGTAAATGGCCCGCCTGGCTGACCGCCCAACGACCCCCGCCCATTGACGTCA
ATAATGACGTATGTTCCCATAGTAACGCCAATAGGGACTTTCCATTGACGTCAATGGGTGGAGTATTTAC
GGTAAACTGCCCACTTGGCAGTACATCAAGTGTATCATATGCCAAGTCCGCCCCCTATTGACGTCAATGA
CGGTAAATGGCCCGCCTGGCATTATGCCCAGTACATGACCTTACGGGACTTTCCTACTTGGCAGTACATC
TACGTATTAGTCATCGCTATTACCATGGTGATGCGGTTTTGGCAGTACACCAATGGGCGTGGATAGCGGT
TTGACTCACGGGGATTTCCAAGTCTCCACCCCATTGACGTCAATGGGAGTTTGTTTTGGCACCAAAATCA
ACGGGACTTTCCAAAATGTCGTAACAACTGCGATCGCCCGCCCCGTTGACGCAAATGGGCGGTAGGCGTG
TACGGTGGGAGGTCTATATAAGCAGAGCTCGTTTAGTGAACCGTCAGATCACTAGAAGCTTTATTGCGGT
AGTTTATCACAGTTAAATTGCTAACGCAGTCAGTGCTTCTGACACAACAGTCTCGAACTTAAGCTGCAGT
GACTCTCTTAAGGTAGCCTTGCAGAAGTTGGTCGTGAGGCACTGGGCAGGTAAGTATCAAGGTTACAAGA
CAGGTTTAAGGAGACCAATAGAAACTGGGCTTGTCGAGACAGAGAAGACTCTTGCGTTTCTGATAGGCAC
CTATTGGTCTTACTGACATCCACTTTGCCTTTCTCTCCACAGGTGTCCACTCCCAGTTCAATTACAGCTC
TTAAGGCTAGAGTACTTAATACGACTCACTATAGGCTAGCCACCATGGACGCACAAACACGACGACGTGA
GCGTCGCGCTGAGAAACAAGCTCAATGGAAAGCTGCAAACCCACCGCTCGAGGCTGCCCAAGCTTACACC
ATGGCCTACCCATATGATGTTCCAGATTACGCTTCACTCGACGCGGATCCCGTCGAATTCCCTGACCTGC
AGACCAAAGAGCAGCAGTCTTCACCCAACACCTTTGCTCCTTACCCTCTCGCTGGACTGAACCCAAACAT
GAATGTCAACAGCATGGACATGACCGGTGGCTTGTCGGTGAAGGACCCATCCCAGTCCCAGTCACGCCTC
CCCCAGTGGACGCACCCCAACTCCATGGATAACTTGCCCAGTGCCGCTTCCCCCCTGGAGCAGAACCCTA
GCAAGCATGGTGCTATCCCTGGAGGTCTAAGCATTGGGCCTCCAGGTAAGTCCTCCATTGATGACTCCTA
TGGCCGGTACGATTTAATCCAGAACAGTGAGTCACCAGCCAGTCCTCCCGTAGCTGTTCCCCATAGCTGG
TCACGTGCCAAATCTGACAGTGATAAAATCTCAAATGGCAGAACCAGCAGCTGGCTCGTTCTTCGAAACC
TCACTCCCCAGATTGATGGTTCTACACTGCGGACATTGTGTTTGCAACATGGGCCTCTTATCACATTCCA
CCTGAATCTGACTCAAGGCAATGCTGTGGTCCGGTACAGCTCCAAGGAGGAGGCTGCCAAGGCCCAGAAG
TCTCTGCACATGTGCGTCCTGGGAAACACTACCATCCTGGCCGAGTTCGCTGGTGAAGAAGAAGTGAATC
GCTTCTTAGCCCAAGGCCAGGCGCTGCCATAGGCGGCCGCTTCCCTTTAGTGAGGGTTAATGCTTCGAGC
AGACATGATAAGATACATTGATGAGTTTGGACAAACCACAACTAGAATGCAGTGAAAAAAATGCTTTATT
TGTGAAATTTGTGATGCTATTGCTTTATTTGTAACCATTATAAGCTGCAATAAACAAGTTAACAACAACA
ATTGCATTCATTTTATGTTTCAGGTTCAGGGGGAGATGTGGGAGGTTTTTTAAAGCAAGTAAAACCTCTA
CAAATGTGGTAAAATCCGATAAGGATCGATCCGGGCTGGCGTAATAGCGAAGAGGCCCGCACCGATCGCC
CTTCCCAACAGTTGCGCAGCCTGAATGGCGAATGG
[124 nt withheld, positions 2276-2399]
C
[91 nt withheld, positions 2401-2491]
A
[49 nt withheld, positions 2493-2541]
CCTTTGACGTTGGAGTCCACGTTCTTT
[37 nt withheld, positions 2569-2605]
ACCCTATCTCGGTCTATTCTTTTGATTTATAAGGGATTTTGCCGATTTCGGCCTATTGGTTAAAAAATGA
GCTGATTTAACAAAAATTTAACGCGAATTTTAACAAAATATTAACGCTTACAATTTCCTGATGCGGTATT
TTCTCCTTACGCATCTGTGCGGTATTTCACACCGCATACGCGGATCTGCGCAGCACCATGGCCTGAAATA
ACCTCTGAAAGAGGAACTTGGTTAGGTACCTTCTGAGGCGGAAAGAACCAGCTGTGGAATGTGTGTCAGT
TAGGGTGTGGAAAGTCCCCAGGCTCCCCAGCAGGCAGAAGTATGCAAAGCATGCATCTCAATTAGTCAGC
AACCAGGTGTGGAAAGTCCCCAGGCTCCCCAGCAGGCAGAAGTATGCAAAGCATGCATCTCAATTAGTCA
GCAACCATAGTCCCGCCCCTAACTCCGCCCATCCCGCCCCTAACTCCGCCCAGTTCCGCCCATTCTCCGC
CCCATGGCTGACTAATTTTTTTTATTTATGCAGAGGCCGAGGCCGCCTCGGCCTCTGAGCTATTCCAGAA
GTAGTGAGGAGGCTTTTTTGGAGGCCTAGGCTTTTGCAAAAAGCTTGATTCTTCTGACACAACAGTCTCG
AACTTAAGGCTAGAGCCACCATGATTGAACAAGATGGATTGCACGCAGGTTCTCCGGCCGCTTGGGTGGA
GAGGCTATTCGGCTATGACTGGGCACAACAGACAATCGGCTGCTCTGATGCCGCCGTGTTCCGGCTGTCA
GCGCAGGGGCGCCCGGTTCTTTTTGTCAAGACCGACCTGTCCGGTGCCCTGAATGAACTGCAGGACGAGG
CAGCGCGGCTATCGTGGCTGGCCACGACGGGCGTTCCTTGCGCAGCTGTGCTCGACGTTGTCACTGAAGC
GGGAAGGGACTGGCTGCTATTGGGCGAAGTGCCGGGGCAGGATCTCCTGTCATCTCACCTTGCTCCTGCC
GAGAAAGTATCCATCATGGCTGATGCAATGCGGCGGCTGCATACGCTTGATCCGGCTACCTGCCCATTCG
ACCACCAAGCGAAACATCGCATCGAGCGAGCACGTACTCGGATGGAAGCCGGTCTTGTCGATCAGGATGA
TCTGGACGAAGAGCATCAGGGGCTCGCGCCAGCCGAACTGTTCGCCAGGCTCAAGGCGCGCATGCCCGAC
GGCGAGGATCTCGTCGTGACCCATGGCGATGCCTGCTTGCCGAATATCATGGTGGAAAATGGCCGCTTTT
CTGGATTCATCGACTGTGGCCGGCTGGGTGTGGCGGACCGCTATCAGGACATAGCGTTGGCTACCCGTGA
TATTGCTGAAGAGCTTGGCGGCGAATGGGCTGACCGCTTCCTCGTGCTTTACGGTATCGCCGCTCCCGAT
TCGCAGCGCATCGCCTTCTATCGCCTTCTTGACGAGTTCTTCTGAGCGGGACTCTGGGGTTCGAAATGAC
CGACCAAGCGACGCCCAACCTGCCATCACGATGGCCGCAATAAAATATCTTTATTTTCATTACATCTGTG
TGTTGGTTTTTTGTGTGAATCGATAGCGATAAGGATCCGCGTATGGTGCACTCTCAGTACAATCTGCTCT
GATGCCGCATAGTTAAGCCAGCCCCGACACCCGCCAACACCCGCTGACGCGCCCTGACGGGCTTGTCTGC
TCCCGGCATCCGCTTACAGACAAGCTGTGACCGTCTCCGGGAGCTGCATGTGTCAGAGGTTTTCACCGTC
ATCACCGAAACGCGCGAGACGAAAGGGCCTCGTGATACGCCTATTTTTATAGGTTAATGTCATGATAATA
ATGGTTTCTTAGACGTCAGGTGGCACTTTTCGGGGAAATGTGCGCGGAACCCCTATTTGTTTATTTTTCT
AAATACATTCAAATATGTATCCGCTCATGAGACAATAACCCTGATAAATGCTTCAATAATATTGAAAAAG
GAAGAGTATGAGTATTCAACATTTCCGTGTCGCCCTTATTCCCTTTTTTGCGGCATTTTGCCTTCCTGTT
TTTGCTCACCCAGAAACGCTGGTGAAAGTAAAAGATGCTGAAGATCAGTTGGGTGCACGAGTGGGTTACA
TCGAACTGGATCTCAACAGCGGTAAGATCCTTGAGAGTTTTCGCCCCGAAGAACGTTTTCCAATGATGAG
CACTTTTAAAGTTCTGCTATGTGGCGCGGTATTATCCCGTATTGACGCCGGGCAAGAGCAACTCGGTCGC
CGCATACACTATTCTCAGAATGACTTGGTTGAGTACTCACCAGTCACAGAAAAGCATCTTACGGATGGCA
TGACAGTAAGAGAATTATGCAGTGCTGCCATAACCATGAGTGATAACACTGCGGCCAACTTACTTCTGAC
AACGATCGGAGGACCGAAGGAGCTAACCGCTTTTTTGCACAACATGGGGGATCATGTAACTCGCCTTGAT
CGTTGGGAACCGGAGCTGAATGAAGCCATACCAAACGACGAGCGTGACACCACGATGCCTGTAGCAATGG
CAACAACGTTGCGCAAACTATTAACTGGCGAACTACTTACTCTAGCTTCCCGGCAACAATTAATAGACTG
GATGGAGGCGGATAAAGTTGCAGGACCACTTCTGCGCTCGGCCCTTCCGGCTGGCTGGTTTATTGCTGAT
AAATCTGGAGCCGGTGAGCGTGGGTCTCGCGGTATCATTGCAGCACTGGGGCCAGATGGTAAGCCCTCCC
GTATCGTAGTTATCTACACGACGGGGAGTCAGGCAACTATGGATGAACGAAATAGACAGATCGCTGAGAT
AGGTGCCTCACTGATTAAGCATTGGTAACTGTCAGACCAAGTTTACTCATATATACTTTAGATTGATTTA
AAACTTCATTTTTAATTTAAAAGGATCTAGGTGAAGATCCTTTTTGATAATCTCATGACCAAAATCCCTT
AACGTGAGTTTTCGTTCCACTGAGCGTCAGACCCCGTAGAAAAGATCAAAGGATCTTCTTGAGATCCTTT
TTTTCTGCGCGTAATCTGCTGCTTGCAAACAAAAAAACCACCGCTACCAGCGGTGGTTTGTTTGCCGGAT
CAAGAGCTACCAACTCTTTTTCCGAAGGTAACTGGCTTCAGCAGAGCGCAGATACCAAATACTGTTCTTC
TAGTGTAGCCGTAGTTAGGCCACCACTTCAAGAACTCTGTAGCACCGCCTACATACCTCGCTCTGCTAAT
CCTGTTACCAGTGGCTGCTGCCAGTGGCGATAAGTCGTGTCTTACCGGGTTGGACTCAAGACGATAGTTA
CCGGATAAGGCGCAGCGGTCGGGCTGAACGGGGGGTTCGTGCACACAGCCCAGCTTGGAGCGAACGACCT
ACACCGAACTGAGATACCTACAGCGTGAGCTATGAGAAAGCGCCACGCTTCCCGAAGGGAGAAAGGCGGA
CAGGTATCCGGTAAGCGGCAGGGTCGGAACAGGAGAGCGCACGAGGGAGCTTCCAGGGGGAAACGCCTGG
TATCTTTATAGTCCTGTCGGGTTTCGCCACCTCTGACTTGAGCGTCGATTTTTGTGATGCTCGTCAGGGG
GGCGGAGCCTATGGAAAAACGCCAGCAACGCGGCCTTTTTACGGTTCCTGGCCTTTTGCTGGCCTTTTGC
TCACATGGCTCGACAGATCT
Features (pLannotate 1.2.2; 21 found; start..end, strand, type, name):
    140..517     +  enhancer       CMV enhancer: human cytomegalovirus immediate early enhancer
    518..729     +  promoter       CMV promoter: human cytomegalovirus (CMV) immediate early promoter
    890..1022    +  intron         chimeric intron: chimera between introns from human β-globin and immunoglobulin heavy chain genes
   1067..1085    +  promoter       T7 promoter: promoter for bacteriophage T7 RNA polymerase
   1095..1169    +  CDS            N (fragment): REGN_LAMBD - Experimental evidence at protein level: Swiss-Prot protein existence level 1. Plays a role as a transcriptional antitermination factor that allows the virus to initiate its lytic phase. Activates expression of the delayed viral early genes by modifying host RNA polymerase (RNAP) into a form that is resistant to termination signals. This antitermination function requires the host NusA protein which serves to stabilize the interaction between antitermination protein N and host RNA polymerase. From Escherichia phage lambda (Bacteriophage lambda).
   1197..1224    +  CDS            3xHA (fragment): three tandem HA epitope tags
   1251..1919    +  CDS            TNRC6C (fragment): TNR6C_HUMAN - Also known as KIAA1582. Experimental evidence at protein level: Swiss-Prot protein existence level 1. Plays a role in RNA-mediated gene silencing by micro-RNAs (miRNAs). Required for miRNA-dependent translational repression of complementary mRNAs by argonaute family proteins. As scaffoldng protein associates with argonaute proteins bound to partially complementary mRNAs and simultaneously can recruit CCR4-NOT and PAN deadenylase complexes. From Homo sapiens (Human).
   1934..1951    -  promoter       T3 promoter (fragment): promoter for bacteriophage T3 RNA polymerase
   1969..2090    -  polyA_signal   SV40 poly(A) signal: SV40 polyadenylation signal
   2113..2181    -  CDS            large T antigen (fragment): large T antigen from SV40 (simian virus 40)
   2205..2272    +  CDS            lacZα (fragment): LacZα fragment of β-galactosidase; lacZ fragment
   2276..2704    +  rep_origin     f1 ori (sequence partly withheld): f1 bacteriophage origin of replication; arrow indicates direction of (+) strand synthesis
   2732..2783    -  misc_feature   bom (fragment): basis of mobility region from pBR322
   2848..3205    +  promoter       SV40 promoter: SV40 enhancer and early promoter
   3256..4047    +  CDS            neo: KKA2_KLEPN - Also known as kan, nptII. Experimental evidence at protein level: Swiss-Prot protein existence level 1. Resistance to kanamycin, neomycin, paromomycin, ribostamycin, butirosin and gentamicin B. From Klebsiella pneumoniae.
   4114..4162    +  polyA_signal   poly(A) signal: synthetic polyadenylation signal
   4182..4236    -  misc_feature   bom (fragment): basis of mobility region from pBR322
   4338..4373    -  CDS            rop (fragment): Rop protein, which maintains plasmids at low copy number; rop
   4468..4572    +  promoter       AmpR promoter: bla
   4573..5433    +  CDS            AmpR: β-lactamase; bla; confers resistance to ampicillin, carbenicillin, and related antibiotics
   5604..6192    +  rep_origin     ori: high-copy-number ColE1/pMB1/pBR322/pUC origin of replication
