[The description below was written by a language model from this plasmid's Addgene catalogue record and pLannotate feature annotations shown in this document.]
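Description:
pCIneo-lambdaN-HA-HsTNRC6C_1248-1690-delDUFMID2Cter_I is a mammalian expression plasmid of about 6.3 kb built on the pCI-neo backbone. It is propagated in E. coli through a high-copy ColE1/pUC-type origin with ampicillin selection (β-lactamase under its own promoter), and it also carries an f1 origin for single-stranded DNA production. For selection in mammalian cells, an SV40 enhancer/early promoter drives the neomycin phosphotransferase gene, followed by a synthetic polyadenylation signal, which permits G418 selection of stable transfectants.

The expression cassette uses the human CMV immediate-early enhancer and promoter followed by the chimeric β-globin/immunoglobulin intron, which generally improves transcript processing and expression, and it ends in the SV40 late-region poly(A) signal. A T7 promoter upstream and a T3 promoter fragment downstream flank the coding region. The open reading frame encodes a short fragment of the bacteriophage lambda N protein, then an HA epitope tag, then a portion of human TNRC6C, a GW182-family protein that acts with Argonaute proteins in miRNA-mediated silencing and recruits deadenylase complexes. According to the name, the insert is derived from residues 1248–1690 of the C-terminal region (isoform 2 numbering) with deletions of the DUF, MID2 and C-terminal segments. This fits the annotated TNRC6C fragment of roughly 670 nt, which is shorter than a full 1248–1690 span.

The lambda N peptide binds BoxB RNA hairpins, so fusions of this type are typically used in tethering assays, where the protein is artificially recruited to a BoxB-bearing reporter mRNA to test its silencing activity independently of miRNA targeting. The HA tag allows detection of the expressed protein. The associated work mapped the C-terminal silencing domain of GW182 proteins, and this deletion variant belongs to that series. The cloning method is not recorded, and the depositor sequence may be theoretical.
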