Addgene plasmid #146592: pCIneo-lambdaN-HA-HsTNRC6C_1248-1690-delDUFMID2Cter_I
Purpose: Mammalian Expression of HsTNRC6C_1248-1690-delDUFMID2Cter
Depositing lab: Elisa Izaurralde. Depositing organization: Max Planck Institute for Developmental Biology. Publication: A C-terminal silencing domain in GW182 is essential for miRNA function. Eulalio A, Helms S, Fritzsch C, Fauser M, Izaurralde E. RNA. 2009 Jun;15(6):1067-77. doi: 10.1261/rna.1605509. Epub 2009 Apr 21. PubMed 19383769.
Backbone
  Vector backbone: pCI-neo
  Vector type: Mammalian Expression
Growth in bacteria
  Bacterial resistance: Ampicillin, 100 μg/mL
  Growth temperature: 37°C
  Growth strain: DH5alpha
  Copy number: High Copy
Gene/Insert
  Gene/Insert name: HsTNRC6C_1248-1690-delDUFMID2Cter
  Species: H. sapiens (human)
  Entrez Gene: TNRC6C
  Cloning method: Unknown
Terms and licenses: Academic/Nonprofit Terms; Industry Terms: Not Available to Industry
Depositor comments: Human TNRC6C isoform2 given by NCBI: NM_018996.3. Plasmids from this collection were made available to the research community and donated after the lab closed. Please note that the sequence provided by the depositing laboratory may be theoretical/predicted or based on Sanger sequencing results. There may be discrepancies between sequencing results obtained by Addgene and the depositor sequence. If an Addgene verified sequence is not available, please contact before placing your order to request that our lab fully sequence the plasmid.
How to cite: pCIneo-lambdaN-HA-HsTNRC6C_1248-1690-delDUFMID2Cter_I was a gift from Elisa Izaurralde (Addgene plasmid # 146592 ; http://n2t.net/addgene:146592 ; RRID:Addgene_146592)
